Addgene plasmid #20717: pCDNA3-myc3-ROC1
Depositing lab: Yue Xiong. Publication: DDB1 functions as a linker to recruit receptor WD40 proteins to CUL4-ROC1 ubiquitin ligases. He YJ, McCall CM, Hu J, Zeng Y, Xiong Y. Genes Dev. 2006 Nov 1. 20(21):2949-54. 10.1101/gad.1483206 PubMed 17079684.
Backbone
  Vector backbone: pcDNA3
  Backbone manufacturer: Invitrogen
  Backbone size w/o insert (bp): 4620
  Vector type: Mammalian Expression
  Selectable markers: Neomycin (select with G418)
Growth in bacteria
  Bacterial resistance: Ampicillin, 100 μg/mL
  Growth temperature: 37°C
  Growth strain: DH5alpha
  Copy number: High Copy
Gene/Insert
  Gene/Insert name: RING finger protein 1 (ROC1) (alt names: ROC1, RNF75, RBX1; RBX1 ring-box 1; Regulator of Cullins 1)
  Species: H. sapiens (human)
  Insert size (bp): 323
  GenBank ID: AF142059
  Entrez Gene: RBX1 (a.k.a. BA554C12.1, RNF75, ROC1)
  Tag / fusion protein: 3xMyc (N terminal on backbone)
  Cloning method: Restriction Enzyme; 5′ cloning site KpnI (not destroyed); 3′ cloning site XhoI (not destroyed)
  Sequencing primers: 5′ T7; 3′ SP6
Terms and licenses: Academic/Nonprofit Terms; Industry Terms: Not Available to Industry
How to cite: pCDNA3-myc3-ROC1 was a gift from Yue Xiong (Addgene plasmid # 20717 ; http://n2t.net/addgene:20717 ; RRID:Addgene_20717)
