[The description below was written by a language model from this plasmid's Addgene catalogue record and pLannotate feature annotations shown in this document.]
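Description:
pCDNA3-myc3-ROC1 is a mammalian expression plasmid built on the pcDNA3 backbone that produces human ROC1 (also called RBX1 or RNF75, the small RING finger subunit of cullin-based ubiquitin ligases) with three tandem Myc epitope tags at its N terminus. In bacteria it is maintained at high copy through a ColE1/pUC-type origin and selected with ampicillin via the β-lactamase gene. An f1 origin is also present, which in principle allows single-stranded DNA production. For mammalian cells, an SV40 early promoter drives a neomycin phosphotransferase gene terminated by the SV40 polyadenylation signal, so stably transfected cells can be selected with G418.

The expression cassette consists of the human cytomegalovirus immediate early enhancer and promoter, followed by the 3xMyc coding segment carried on the backbone, then the RBX1 open reading frame cloned between KpnI and XhoI sites, and finally the bovine growth hormone polyadenylation signal. T7 and SP6 phage promoters flank the insert in opposing orientations and serve as sequencing primer sites; T7 could also support in vitro transcription of the tagged coding sequence. The sequenced record is 6,062 nt. Several short annotations in the automated feature table (an HIV-1 LTR fragment, a ble fragment, and lac promoter/operator and lacI fragments) appear to be backbone remnants or partial similarity matches rather than functional parts of the design.

The Myc tag allows detection and immunoprecipitation of ROC1 with anti-Myc antibodies. The associated publication concerns how DDB1 recruits WD40 receptor proteins to CUL4-ROC1 ubiquitin ligases, consistent with use in transfection studies of complex assembly.
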