Features (pLannotate 1.2.2; 24 found; start..end, strand, type, name):
      1..380     +  enhancer       CMV enhancer: human cytomegalovirus immediate early enhancer
    381..584     +  promoter       CMV promoter: human cytomegalovirus (CMV) immediate early promoter
    580..613     +  LTR            5' LTR (truncated) (fragment): truncated 5' long terminal repeat (LTR) from HIV-1
    629..647     +  promoter       T7 promoter: promoter for bacteriophage T7 RNA polymerase
    669..692     +  CDS            3xMyc (fragment): 3 tandem Myc epitope tags
    705..728     +  CDS            3xMyc (fragment): 3 tandem Myc epitope tags
    741..764     +  CDS            3xMyc (fragment): 3 tandem Myc epitope tags
    834..1157    +  CDS            RBX1 (sequence withheld): RBX1_HUMAN - Also known as RNF75, ROC1 From Homo sapiens (Human).
   1381..1399    -  promoter       SP6 promoter: promoter for bacteriophage SP6 RNA polymerase
   1425..1649    +  polyA_signal   bGH poly(A) signal: bovine growth hormone polyadenylation signal
   1653..1674    +  promoter       SV40 promoter (fragment): SV40 enhancer and early promoter
   1695..2123    +  rep_origin     f1 ori (sequence partly withheld): f1 bacteriophage origin of replication; arrow indicates direction of (+) strand synthesis
   2137..2466    +  promoter       SV40 promoter: SV40 enhancer and early promoter
   2533..3324    +  CDS            neo: KKA2_KLEPN - Also known as kan, nptII. Experimental evidence at protein level: Swiss-Prot protein existence level 1. Resistance to kanamycin, neomycin, paromomycin, ribostamycin, butirosin and gentamicin B. From Klebsiella pneumoniae.
   3348..3506    +  CDS            ble (fragment): BLE_KLEPN - Experimental evidence at protein level: Swiss-Prot protein existence level 1. Binding protein with a strong affinity to the bleomycin family of antibiotics. Binds to CL990; an antimitotic-antibiotic compound. From Klebsiella pneumoniae.
   3501..3622    +  polyA_signal   SV40 poly(A) signal: SV40 polyadenylation signal
   3695..3711    -  protein_bind   lac operator: The lac repressor binds to the lac operator to inhibit transcription in E. coli. This inhibition can be relieved by adding lactose or isopropyl-β-D-thiogalactopyranoside (IPTG). lac repressor encoded by lacI
   3719..3749    -  promoter       lac promoter: promoter for the E. coli lac operon
   3764..3785    -  protein_bind   CAP binding site: CAP binding activates transcription in the presence of cAMP. E. coli catabolite activator protein
   3798..3890    -  CDS            lacI (fragment): lac repressor; lacI; The lac repressor binds to the lac operator to inhibit transcription in E. coli. This inhibition can be relieved by adding lactose or isopropyl-β-D-thiogalactopyranoside (IPTG).
   4073..4661    -  rep_origin     ori: high-copy-number ColE1/pMB1/pBR322/pUC origin of replication
   4832..5692    -  CDS            AmpR: β-lactamase; bla; confers resistance to ampicillin, carbenicillin, and related antibiotics
   5693..5797    -  promoter       AmpR promoter: bla
   5856..5908    -  misc_feature   bom (fragment): basis of mobility region from pBR322
>Addgene plasmid #20717 | pCDNA3-myc3-ROC1 | addgene full sequence | sequence record 200129 | Addgene NGS Result
GACATTGATTATTGACTAGTTATTAATAGTAATCAATTACGGGGTCATTAGTTCATAGCCCATATATGGA
GTTCCGCGTTACATAACTTACGGTAAATGGCCCGCCTGGCTGACCGCCCAACGACCCCCGCCCATTGACG
TCAATAATGACGTATGTTCCCATAGTAACGCCAATAGGGACTTTCCATTGACGTCAATGGGTGGAGTATT
TACGGTAAACTGCCCACTTGGCAGTACATCAAGTGTATCATATGCCAAGTACGCCCCCTATTGACGTCAA
TGACGGTAAATGGCCCGCCTGGCATTATGCCCAGTACATGACCTTATGGGACTTTCCTACTTGGCAGTAC
ATCTACGTATTAGTCATCGCTATTACCATGGTGATGCGGTTTTGGCAGTACATCAATGGGCGTGGATAGC
GGTTTGACTCACGGGGATTTCCAAGTCTCCACCCCATTGACGTCAATGGGAGTTTGTTTTGGCACCAAAA
TCAACGGGACTTTCCAAAATGTCGTAACAACTCCGCCCCATTGACGCAAATGGGCGGTAGGCGTGTACGG
TGGGAGGTCTATATAAGCAGAGCTCTCTGGCTAACTAGAGAACCCACTGCTTACTGGCTTATCGAAATTA
ATACGACTCACTATAGGGAGACCCAAGCTATGGAGCAAAAGCTCATCTCAGAGGAAGATCTGGAATTAGA
GCAAAAGCTCATCTCAGAGGAAGATCTGGAATTAGAGCAAAAGCTCATCTCAGAGGAAGATCTGGAATTC
AGGATCCTGATATCCGCGGTACCGTTGGGCTGCAGGAATTCGGCACGAGCGGCACGAGCCAAA
[324 nt withheld, positions 834-1157]
TAGGAAAAGACTTCTTCCATCAAGCTTAATTGTTTTGTTATTCATTTAATGACTTTCCCTGCTGTTACCT
AATTACAAATTGGATGGAACTGTGTTTTTTTCTGCTTTGTTTTTTCAGTTTGCTGTTTCTGTAGCCATAT
TGTATTCTGTGTCAAATAAAGTCCAGTTGGATTCTGGAAAAAAAAAAAAAAAAAAACTCGAGCATGCATC
TAGAGGGCCCTATTCTATAGTGTCACCTAAATGCTAGAGCTCGCTGATCAGCCTCGACTGTGCCTTCTAG
TTGCCAGCCATCTGTTGTTTGCCCCTCCCCCGTGCCTTCCTTGACCCTGGAAGGTGCCACTCCCACTGTC
CTTTCCTAATAAAATGAGGAAATTGCATCGCATTGTCTGAGTAGGTGTCATTCTATTCTGGGGGGTGGGG
TGGGGCAGGACAGCAAGGGGGAGGATTGGGAAGACAATAGCAGGCATGCTGGGGATGCGGTGGGCTCTAT
GGCTTCTGAGGCGGAAAGAACCAGCTGGGGCTCTAGGGGGTATCCCC
[124 nt withheld, positions 1695-1818]
C
[91 nt withheld, positions 1820-1910]
A
[49 nt withheld, positions 1912-1960]
CCTTTGACGTTGGAGTCCACGTTCTTT
[37 nt withheld, positions 1988-2024]
ACCCTATCTCGGTCTATTCTTTTGATTTATAAGGGATTTTGCCGATTTCGGCCTATTGGTTAAAAAATGA
GCTGATTTAACAAAAATTTAACGCGAATTAATTCTGTGGAATGTGTGTCAGTTAGGGTGTGGAAAGTCCC
CAGGCTCCCCAGCAGGCAGAAGTATGCAAAGCATGCATCTCAATTAGTCAGCAACCAGGTGTGGAAAGTC
CCCAGGCTCCCCAGCAGGCAGAAGTATGCAAAGCATGCATCTCAATTAGTCAGCAACCATAGTCCCGCCC
CTAACTCCGCCCATCCCGCCCCTAACTCCGCCCAGTTCCGCCCATTCTCCGCCCCATGGCTGACTAATTT
TTTTTATTTATGCAGAGGCCGAGGCCGCCTCTGCCTCTGAGCTATTCCAGAAGTAGTGAGGAGGCTTTTT
TGGAGGCCTAGGCTTTTGCAAAAAGCTCCCGGGAGCTTGTATATCCATTTTCGGATCTGATCAAGAGACA
GGATGAGGATCGTTTCGCATGATTGAACAAGATGGATTGCACGCAGGTTCTCCGGCCGCTTGGGTGGAGA
GGCTATTCGGCTATGACTGGGCACAACAGACAATCGGCTGCTCTGATGCCGCCGTGTTCCGGCTGTCAGC
GCAGGGGCGCCCGGTTCTTTTTGTCAAGACCGACCTGTCCGGTGCCCTGAATGAACTGCAGGACGAGGCA
GCGCGGCTATCGTGGCTGGCCACGACGGGCGTTCCTTGCGCAGCTGTGCTCGACGTTGTCACTGAAGCGG
GAAGGGACTGGCTGCTATTGGGCGAAGTGCCGGGGCAGGATCTCCTGTCATCTCACCTTGCTCCTGCCGA
GAAAGTATCCATCATGGCTGATGCAATGCGGCGGCTGCATACGCTTGATCCGGCTACCTGCCCATTCGAC
CACCAAGCGAAACATCGCATCGAGCGAGCACGTACTCGGATGGAAGCCGGTCTTGTCGATCAGGATGATC
TGGACGAAGAGCATCAGGGGCTCGCGCCAGCCGAACTGTTCGCCAGGCTCAAGGCGCGCATGCCCGACGG
CGAGGATCTCGTCGTGACCCATGGCGATGCCTGCTTGCCGAATATCATGGTGGAAAATGGCCGCTTTTCT
GGATTCATCGACTGTGGCCGGCTGGGTGTGGCGGACCGCTATCAGGACATAGCGTTGGCTACCCGTGATA
TTGCTGAAGAGCTTGGCGGCGAATGGGCTGACCGCTTCCTCGTGCTTTACGGTATCGCCGCTCCCGATTC
GCAGCGCATCGCCTTCTATCGCCTTCTTGACGAGTTCTTCTGAGCGGGACTCTGGGGTTCGAAATGACCG
ACCAAGCGACGCCCAACCTGCCATCACGAGATTTCGATTCCACCGCCGCCTTCTATGAAAGGTTGGGCTT
CGGAATCGTTTTCCGGGACGCCGGCTGGATGATCCTCCAGCGCGGGGATCTCATGCTGGAGTTCTTCGCC
CACCCCAACTTGTTTATTGCAGCTTATAATGGTTACAAATAAAGCAATAGCATCACAAATTTCACAAATA
AAGCATTTTTTTCACTGCATTCTAGTTGTGGTTTGTCCAAACTCATCAATGTATCTTATCATGTCTGTAT
ACCGTCGACCTCTAGCTAGAGCTTGGCGTAATCATGGTCATAGCTGTTTCCTGTGTGAAATTGTTATCCG
CTCACAATTCCACACAACATACGAGCCGGAAGCATAAAGTGTAAAGCCTGGGGTGCCTAATGAGTGAGCT
AACTCACATTAATTGCGTTGCGCTCACTGCCCGCTTTCCAGTCGGGAAACCTGTCGTGCCAGCTGCATTA
ATGAATCGGCCAACGCGCGGGGAGAGGCGGTTTGCGTATTGGGCGCTCTTCCGCTTCCTCGCTCACTGAC
TCGCTGCGCTCGGTCGTTCGGCTGCGGCGAGCGGTATCAGCTCACTCAAAGGCGGTAATACGGTTATCCA
CAGAATCAGGGGATAACGCAGGAAAGAACATGTGAGCAAAAGGCCAGCAAAAGGCCAGGAACCGTAAAAA
GGCCGCGTTGCTGGCGTTTTTCCATAGGCTCCGCCCCCCTGACGAGCATCACAAAAATCGACGCTCAAGT
CAGAGGTGGCGAAACCCGACAGGACTATAAAGATACCAGGCGTTTCCCCCTGGAAGCTCCCTCGTGCGCT
CTCCTGTTCCGACCCTGCCGCTTACCGGATACCTGTCCGCCTTTCTCCCTTCGGGAAGCGTGGCGCTTTC
TCATAGCTCACGCTGTAGGTATCTCAGTTCGGTGTAGGTCGTTCGCTCCAAGCTGGGCTGTGTGCACGAA
CCCCCCGTTCAGCCCGACCGCTGCGCCTTATCCGGTAACTATCGTCTTGAGTCCAACCCGGTAAGACACG
ACTTATCGCCACTGGCAGCAGCCACTGGTAACAGGATTAGCAGAGCGAGGTATGTAGGCGGTGCTACAGA
GTTCTTGAAGTGGTGGCCTAACTACGGCTACACTAGAAGAACAGTATTTGGTATCTGCGCTCTGCTGAAG
CCAGTTACCTTCGGAAAAAGAGTTGGTAGCTCTTGATCCGGCAAACAAACCACCGCTGGTAGCGGTGGTT
TTTTTGTTTGCAAGCAGCAGATTACGCGCAGAAAAAAAGGATCTCAAGAAGATCCTTTGATCTTTTCTAC
GGGGTCTGACGCTCAGTGGAACGAAAACTCACGTTAAGGGATTTTGGTCATGAGATTATCAAAAAGGATC
TTCACCTAGATCCTTTTAAATTAAAAATGAAGTTTTAAATCAATCTAAAGTATATATGAGTAAACTTGGT
CTGACAGTTACCAATGCTTAATCAGTGAGGCACCTATCTCAGCGATCTGTCTATTTCGTTCATCCATAGT
TGCCTGACTCCCCGTCGTGTAGATAACTACGATACGGGAGGGCTTACCATCTGGCCCCAGTGCTGCAATG
ATACCGCGAGACCCACGCTCACCGGCTCCAGATTTATCAGCAATAAACCAGCCAGCCGGAAGGGCCGAGC
GCAGAAGTGGTCCTGCAACTTTATCCGCCTCCATCCAGTCTATTAATTGTTGCCGGGAAGCTAGAGTAAG
TAGTTCGCCAGTTAATAGTTTGCGCAACGTTGTTGCCATTGCTACAGGCATCGTGGTGTCACGCTCGTCG
TTTGGTATGGCTTCATTCAGCTCCGGTTCCCAACGATCAAGGCGAGTTACATGATCCCCCATGTTGTGCA
AAAAAGCGGTTAGCTCCTTCGGTCCTCCGATCGTTGTCAGAAGTAAGTTGGCCGCAGTGTTATCACTCAT
GGTTATGGCAGCACTGCATAATTCTCTTACTGTCATGCCATCCGTAAGATGCTTTTCTGTGACTGGTGAG
TACTCAACCAAGTCATTCTGAGAATAGTGTATGCGGCGACCGAGTTGCTCTTGCCCGGCGTCAATACGGG
ATAATACCGCGCCACATAGCAGAACTTTAAAAGTGCTCATCATTGGAAAACGTTCTTCGGGGCGAAAACT
CTCAAGGATCTTACCGCTGTTGAGATCCAGTTCGATGTAACCCACTCGTGCACCCAACTGATCTTCAGCA
TCTTTTACTTTCACCAGCGTTTCTGGGTGAGCAAAAACAGGAAGGCAAAATGCCGCAAAAAAGGGAATAA
GGGCGACACGGAAATGTTGAATACTCATACTCTTCCTTTTTCAATATTATTGAAGCATTTATCAGGGTTA
TTGTCTCATGAGCGGATACATATTTGAATGTATTTAGAAAAATAAACAAATAGGGGTTCCGCGCACATTT
CCCCGAAAAGTGCCACCTGACGTCGACGGATCGGGAGATCTCCCGATCCCCTATGGTGCACTCTCAGTAC
AATCTGCTCTGATGCCGCATAGTTAAGCCAGTATCTGCTCCCTGCTTGTGTGTTGGAGGTCGCTGAGTAG
TGCGCGAGCAAAATTTAAGCTACAACAAGGCAAGGCTTGACCGACAATTGCATGAAGAATCTGCTTAGGG
TTAGGCGTTTTGCGCTGCTTCGCGATGTACGGGCCAGATATACGCGTT
