>Addgene plasmid #20717 | pCDNA3-myc3-ROC1 | addgene partial sequence | sequence record 26643 | 20717 with CMV-F
AGCTCTCTGGCTAACTAGAGAACCCACTGCTTACTGGCTTATCGAAATTAATACGACTCACTATAGGGAG
ACCCAAGCTATGGAGCAAAAGCTCATCTCAGAGGAAGATCTGGAATTAGAGCAAAAGCTCATCTCAGAGG
AAGATCTGGAATTAGAGCAAAAGCTCATCTCAGAGGAAGATCTGGAATTCAGGATCCTGATATCCGCGGT
ACCGTTGGGCTGCAGGAATTCGGCACGAGCGGCACGAGCCAAA
[324 nt withheld, positions 254-577]
TAGGAAAAGACTTCTTCCATCAAGCTTAATTGTTTTGTTATTCATTTAATGACTTTCCCTGCTGTTANCT
AATTACAAATTGGATGGNAACTGTGTTTTTTTCTGCTTTGTTTTTTCAGTTTGCTGTTTCTGTANCCATN
NNNNANTCTGTGTCAATAANT
